>Addgene plasmid #70303 | R777-E019 Hs.CCND2 | depositor full sequence | sequence record 125752 | Full Sequence
TTAACGCTAGCATGGATGTTTTCCCAGTCACGACGTTGTAAAACGACGGCCAGTCTTAAAATTCGAGCTC
GGTCCGAGGATCCGAAATAATGATTTTATTTTGACTGATAGTGACCTGTTCGTTGCAACAAATTGATAAG
CAATGCTTTTTTATAATGCCAACTTTGTACAAAAAAGTTGGCACCATGGAGCTGCTGTGCCACGAGGTGG
ACCCGGTCCGCAGGGCCGTGCGGGACCGCAACCTGCTCCGAGACGACCGCGTCCTGCAGAACCTGCTCAC
CATCGAGGAGCGCTACCTTCCGCAGTGCTCCTACTTCAAGTGCGTGCAGAAGGACATCCAACCCTACATG
CGCAGAATGGTGGCCACCTGGATGCTGGAGGTCTGTGAGGAACAGAAGTGCGAAGAAGAGGTCTTCCCTC
TGGCCATGAATTACCTGGACCGTTTCTTGGCTGGGGTCCCGACTCCGAAGTCCCATCTGCAACTCCTGGG
TGCTGTCTGCATGTTCCTGGCCTCCAAACTCAAAGAGACCAGCCCGCTGACCGCGGAGAAGCTGTGCATT
TACACCGACAACTCCATCAAGCCTCAGGAGCTGCTGGAGTGGGAACTGGTGGTGCTGGGGAAGTTGAAGT
GGAACCTGGCAGCTGTCACTCCTCATGACTTCATTGAGCACATCTTGCGCAAGCTGCCCCAGCAGCGGGA
GAAGCTGTCTCTGATCCGCAAGCATGCTCAGACCTTCATTGCTCTGTGTGCCACCGACTTTAAGTTTGCC
ATGTACCCACCGTCGATGATCGCAACTGGAAGTGTGGGAGCAGCCATCTGTGGGCTCCAGCAGGATGAGG
AAGTGAGCTCGCTCACTTGTGATGCCCTGACTGAGCTGCTGGCTAAGATCACCAACACAGACGTGGATTG
TCTCAAAGCTTGCCAGGAGCAGATTGAGGCGGTGCTCCTCAATAGCCTGCAGCAGTACCGTCAGGACCAA
CGTGACGGATCCAAGTCGGAGGATGAACTGGACCAAGCCAGCACCCCTACAGACGTGCGGGATATCGACC
TGTAATCAACTTTCTTGTACAAAGTTGGCATTATAGGAAAGCATTGCTTATCAATTTGTTGCAACGAACA
GGTCACTATCAGTCAAAATAAAATCATTATTTGCATGCAAGCTTAGATCCTCTAGACCAGCCAGGACAGA
AATGCCTCGACTTCGCTGCTACCCAAGGTTGCCGGGTGACGCACACCGTGGAAACGGATGAAGGCACGAA
CCCAGTGGACATAAGCCTGTTCGGTTCGTAAGCTGTAATGCAAGTAGCGTATGCGCTCACGCAACTGGTC
CAGAACCTTGACCGAACGCAGCGGTGGTAACGGCGCAGTGGCGGTTTTCATGGCTTGTTATGACTGTTTT
TTTGGGGTACAGTCTATGCCTCGGGCATCCAAGCAGCAAGCGCGTTACGCCGTGGGTCGATGTTTGATGT
TATGGAGCAGCAACGATGTTACGCAGCAGGGCAGTCGCCCTAAAACAAAGTTAAACATTATGAGGGAAGC
GGTGATCGCCGAAGTATCGACTCAACTATCAGAGGTAGTTGGCGTCATCGAGCGCCATCTCGAACCGACG
TTGCTGGCCGTACATTTGTACGGCTCCGCAGTGGATGGCGGCCTGAAGCCACACAGTGATATTGATTTGC
TGGTTACGGTGACCGTAAGGCTTGATGAAACAACGCGGCGAGCTTTGATCAACGACCTTTTGGAAACTTC
GGCTTCCCCTGGAGAGAGCGAGATTCTCCGCGCTGTAGAAGTCACCATTGTTGTGCACGACGACATCATT
CCGTGGCGTTATCCAGCTAAGCGCGAACTGCAATTTGGAGAATGGCAGCGCAATGACATTCTTGCAGGTA
TCTTCGAGCCAGCCACGATCGACATTGATCTGGCTATCTTGCTGACAAAAGCAAGAGAACATAGCGTTGC
CTTGGTAGGTCCAGCGGCGGAGGAACTCTTTGATCCGGTTCCTGAACAGGATCTATTTGAGGCGCTAAAT
GAAACCTTAACGCTATGGAACTCGCCGCCCGACTGGGCTGGCGATGAGCGAAATGTAGTGCTTACGTTGT
CCCGCATTTGGTACAGCGCAGTAACCGGCAAAATCGCGCCGAAGGATGTCGCTGCCGACTGGGCAATGGA
GCGCCTGCCGGCCCAGTATCAGCCCGTCATACTTGAAGCTAGACAGGCTTATCTTGGACAAGAAGAAGAT
CGCTTGGCCTCGCGCGCAGATCAGTTGGAAGAATTTGTCCACTACGTGAAAGGCGAGATCACCAAGGTAG
TCGGCAAATAACCCTCGAGCCACCCATGACCAAAATCCCTTAACGTGAGTTACGCGTCGTTCCACTGAGC
GTCAGACCCCGTAGAAAAGATCAAAGGATCTTCTTGAGATCCTTTTTTTCTGCGCGTAATCTGCTGCTTG
CAAACAAAAAAACCACCGCTACCAGCGGTGGTTTGTTTGCCGGATCAAGAGCTACCAACTCTTTTTCCGA
AGGTAACTGGCTTCAGCAGAGCGCAGATACCAAATACTGTCCTTCTAGTGTAGCCGTAGTTAGGCCACCA
CTTCAAGAACTCTGTAGCACCGCCTACATACCTCGCTCTGCTAATCCTGTTACCAGTGGCTGCTGCCAGT
GGCGATAAGTCGTGTCTTACCGGGTTGGACTCAAGACGATAGTTACCGGATAAGGCGCAGCGGTCGGGCT
GAACGGGGGGTTCGTGCACACAGCCCAGCTTGGAGCGAACGACCTACACCGAACTGAGATACCTACAGCG
TGAGCATTGAGAAAGCGCCACGCTTCCCGAAGGGAGAAAGGCGGACAGGTATCCGGTAAGCGGCAGGGTC
GGAACAGGAGAGCGCACGAGGGAGCTTCCAGGGGGAAACGCCTGGTATCTTTATAGTCCTGTCGGGTTTC
GCCACCTCTGACTTGAGCGTCGATTTTTGTGATGCTCGTCAGGGGGGCGGAGCCTATGGAAAAACGCCAG
CAACGCGGCCTTTTTACGGTTCCTGGCCTTTTGCTGGCCTTTTGCTCACATGTTCTTTCCTGCGTTATCC
CCTGATTCTGTGGATAACCGTATTACCGCCTTTGAGTGAGCTGATACCGCTCGCCGCAGCCGAACGACCG
AGCGCAGCGAGTCAGTGAGCGAGGAAGCGGAAGAGCGCCCAATACGCAAACCGCCTCTCCCCGCGCGTTG
GCCGATTCATTAATGCAGCTGGCACGACAGGTTTCCCGACTGGAAAGCGGGCAGTGAGCGCAACGCAATT
AATACGCGTACCGCTAGCCAGGAAGAGTTTGTAGAAACGCAAAAAGGCCATCCGTCAGGATGGCCTTCTG
CTTAGTTTGATGCCTGGCAGTTTATGGCGGGCGTCCTGCCCGCCACCCTCCGGGCCGTTGCTTCACAACG
TTCAAATCCGCTCCCGGCGGATTTGTCCTACTCAGGAGAGCGTTCACCGACAAACAACAGATAAAACGAA
AGGCCCAGTCTTCCGACTGAGCCTTTCGTTTTATTTGATGCCTGGCAGTTCCCTACTCTCGCG
Features (pLannotate 1.2.2; 11 found; start..end, strand, type, name):
     18..54      -  CDS            lacZα (fragment): LacZα fragment of β-galactosidase; lacZ fragment
     85..180     +  protein_bind   attL3: mutant version of attL; recombination site for the Gateway® LR reaction LR Clonase™
    186..1052    +  CDS            CCND2: CCND2_HUMAN - Experimental evidence at protein level: Swiss-Prot protein existence level 1. Regulatory component of the cyclin D2-CDK4 (DC) complex that phosphorylates and inhibits members of the retinoblastoma (RB) protein family including RB1 and regulates the cell-cycle during G(1)/S transition. Phosphorylation of RB1 allows dissociation of the transcription factor E2F from the RB/E2F complex and the subsequent transcription of E2F target genes which are responsible for the progression through the G(1) phase. Hypophosphorylates RB1 in early G(1) phase. Cyclin D-CDK4 complexes are major inte
   1060..1153    -  protein_bind   attL2 (fragment): mutant version of attL; recombination site for the Gateway® LR reaction LR Clonase™
   1268..1291    +  promoter       Pc promoter (fragment): intI1 (promoter lies within the coding sequence); class 1 integron promoter
   1467..1523    +  CDS            GmR (fragment): gentamycin acetyltransferase; aacC1; confers resistance to gentamycin
   1530..2321    +  CDS            SmR: aminoglycoside adenylyltransferase (Murphy, 1985); aadA; confers resistance to spectinomycin and streptomycin
   2414..3002    +  rep_origin     ori: high-copy-number ColE1/pMB1/pBR322/pUC origin of replication
   3185..3277    +  CDS            lacI (fragment): lac repressor; lacI; The lac repressor binds to the lac operator to inhibit transcription in E. coli. This inhibition can be relieved by adding lactose or isopropyl-β-D-thiogalactopyranoside (IPTG).
   3332..3359    -  terminator     rrnB T2 terminator: transcription terminator T2 from the E. coli rrnB gene
   3491..3534    +  terminator     rrnB T1 terminator: Escherichia coli rrnB; transcription terminator T1 from the E. coli rrnB gene
