[The description below was written by a language model from this plasmid's Addgene catalogue record and pLannotate feature annotations shown in this document.]
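Description:
R777-E019 Hs.CCND2 is a Gateway entry clone built on the pDonor-255 backbone (about 2.7 kb without insert; the full sequence record is 3,563 nt). It is a purely bacterial cloning vector, maintained at high copy in E. coli through a ColE1/pUC-type origin and selected with spectinomycin through the aadA (SmR) aminoglycoside adenylyltransferase gene. The annotation also picks up a partial class 1 integron Pc promoter and a short gentamicin acetyltransferase fragment just upstream of aadA, which look like remnants of the integron-derived resistance cassette rather than functional markers. Small lacZα and lacI fragments are likewise backbone remnants. The rrnB T1 and T2 terminators lie upstream of the recombination cassette, where they can shield the insert from read-through transcription in the bacterial host.

The payload is the roughly 870 bp open reading frame of human CCND2, encoding cyclin D2. This is the regulatory subunit of the cyclin D2–CDK4 complex, which phosphorylates RB-family proteins to drive G1/S progression. The ORF sits between two attL recombination sites; the automated annotation labels them attL3 and a partial attL2, and the record does not otherwise specify which attL variants are present. No promoter for the insert is annotated, as expected for an entry clone, so expression depends on transfer by LR Clonase recombination into a destination vector that supplies the promoter and any tags. Because the ORF retains its stop codon, the clone is intended for expressing native cyclin D2 or N-terminal fusions, not C-terminal ones.
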