Addgene plasmid #70303: R777-E019 Hs.CCND2
Purpose: Gateway ORF clone of human CCND2 [NM_001759.1] with stop codon (for native or N-terminal fusions)
Depositing lab: Dominic Esposito. Depositing organization: National Cancer Institute (NCI).
Backbone
  Vector backbone: pDonor-255
  Backbone size w/o insert (bp): 2693
  Vector type: Gateway Entry Clone
Growth in bacteria
  Bacterial resistance: Spectinomycin, 50 μg/mL
  Growth temperature: 37°C
  Growth strain: DH10B
  Copy number: High Copy
Gene/Insert
  Gene/Insert name: CCND2
  Species: H. sapiens (human)
  Insert size (bp): 870
  GenBank ID: NM_001759.3
  Entrez Gene: CCND2 (a.k.a. KIAK0002, MPPH3)
  Cloning method: Gateway Cloning
  Sequencing primers: 5′ M13F 23-mer (5'-CCCAGTCACGACGTTGTAAAACG); 3′ attLR 23-mer (5'-TAACATCAGAGATTTTGAGACAC)
Terms and licenses: Academic/Nonprofit Terms; Industry Terms: Not Available to Industry
How to cite: R777-E019 Hs.CCND2 was a gift from Dominic Esposito (Addgene plasmid # 70303 ; http://n2t.net/addgene:70303 ; RRID:Addgene_70303)
