>Addgene plasmid #70303 | R777-E019 Hs.CCND2 | addgene partial sequence | sequence record 129281 | pCR8_R1 5'-cgaaccgaacaggcttatgt-3'
GGTGTGCGTCACCCGGCAACCTTGGGTAGCAGCGAAGTCGAGGCATTTCTGTCCTGGCTGGTCTAGAGGA
TCTAAGCTTGCATGCAAATAATGATTTTATTTTGACTGATAGTGACCTGTTCGTTGCAACAAATTGATAA
GCAATGCTTTCCTATAATGCCAACTTTGTACAAGAAAGTTGATTACAGGTCGATATCCCGCACGTCTGTA
GGGGTGCTGGCTTGGTCCAGTTCATCCTCCGACTTGGATCCGTCACGTTGGTCCTGACGGTACTGCTGCA
GGCTATTGAGGAGCACCGCCTCAATCTGCTCCTGGCAAGCTTTGAGACAATCCACGTCTGTGTTGGTGAT
CTTAGCCAGCAGCTCAGTCAGGGCATCACAAGTGAGCGAGCTCACTTCCTCATCCTGCTGGAGCCCACAG
ATGGCTGCTCCCACACTTCCAGTTGCGATCATCGACGGTGGGTACATGGCAAACTTAAAGTCGGTGGCAC
ACAGAGCAATGAAGGTCTGAGCATGCTTGCGGATCAGAGACAGCTTCTCCCGCTGCTGGGGCAGCTTGCG
CAAGATGTGCTCAATGAAGTCATGAGGAGTGACAGCTGCCAGGTTCCACTTCAACTTCCCCAGCACCACC
AGTTCCCACTCCAGCAGCTCCTGAGGCTTGATGGAGTTGTCGGTGTAAATGCACAGCTTCTCCGCGGTCA
GCGGGCTGGTCTCTTTGAGTTTGGAGGCCAGGAACATGCAGACAGCACCCAGGAGTTGCAGATGGGACTT
CGGAGTCGGGACCCCAGCCAAGAAACGGTCCAGGTAATTCATGGCCAGAGGGAAGACCTCTTCTTCGCAC
TTCTGTTCCTCACAGACCTCCAGCATCCAGGTGGCCACCATTCTGCGCATGTAGGGTTGGATGTCCTTCT
GCACGCACTTGAAGTAGGAGCACTGCGGAAGGTAGCGCTCCTCGATGGTGAGCAGGTTCTGCAG
